>Addgene plasmid #126985 | pJUMP41-2A(sfGFP) | addgene full sequence | sequence record 248081 | Addgene NGS Result
TTAATTAAGGAGTTTTGCAGGTGCACCTGCTTTTCGCTGAATTCGCGGCCGCTTCTAGAGGGTCTCTGGA
GTGAGACGGGAGTTGACGGCTAGCTCAGTCCTAGGTACAGTGCTAGCGTACTTGTTTAACTTTAAGAAGG
AGATATACAATGGTAGCCCGTAAAGGCGAAGAGCTGTTCACTGGTGTCGTCCCTATTCTGGTGGAACTGG
ATGGTGATGTCAACGGTCATAAGTTTTCCGTGCGTGGCGAGGGTGAAGGTGACGCAACTAATGGTAAACT
GACGCTGAAGTTCATCTGTACTACTGGTAAACTGCCGGTACCTTGGCCGACTCTGGTAACGACGCTGACT
TATGGTGTTCAGTGCTTTGCTCGTTATCCGGACCATATGAAGCAGCATGACTTCTTCAAGTCCGCCATGC
CGGAAGGCTATGTGCAGGAACGCACGATTTCCTTTAAGGATGACGGCACGTACAAAACGCGTGCGGAAGT
GAAATTTGAAGGCGATACCCTGGTAAACCGCATTGAGCTGAAAGGCATTGACTTTAAAGAAGATGGCAAT
ATCCTGGGCCATAAGCTGGAATACAATTTTAACAGCCACAATGTTTACATCACCGCCGATAAACAAAAAA
ATGGCATTAAAGCGAATTTTAAAATTCGCCACAACGTGGAGGATGGCAGCGTGCAGCTGGCTGATCACTA
CCAGCAAAACACTCCAATCGGTGATGGTCCTGTTCTGCTGCCAGACAATCACTATCTGAGCACGCAAAGC
GTTCTGTCTAAAGATCCGAACGAGAAACGCGATCATATGGTTCTGCTGGAGTTCGTAACCGCAGCGGGCA
TCACGCATGGTATGGATGAACTGTACAAAGGTTCGTAACTTCTGACTGAGTTGCACGCTCGTCTCTCGCT
AATGTGAGACCTACTAGTAGCGGCCGCTGCAGGGAGTTGTCTTCGAAGACTTCGCTCTAGTCTTGGACTC
CTGTTGATAGATCCAGTAATGACCTCAGAACTCCATCTGGATTTGTTCAGAACGCTCGGTTGCCGCCGGG
CGTTTTTTATTGGTGAGAATCCAGGGGTCCCCAATAATTACGATTTACGTATTTAAATGAACCTTGACCG
AACGCAGCGGTGGTAACGGCGCAGTGGCGGTTTTCATGGCTTGTTATGACTGTTTTTTTGGGGTACAGTC
TATGCCTCGGGCATCCAAGCAGCAAGCGCGTTACGCCGTGGGTCGATGTTTGATGTTATGGAGCAGCAAC
GATGTTACGCAGCAGGGCAGTCGCCCTAAAACAAAGTTAAACATCATGAGGGAAGCGGTGATCGCCGAAG
TATCGACTCAACTATCAGAGGTAGTTGGCGTCATCGAGCGCCATCTCGAACCGACGTTGCTGGCCGTACA
TTTGTACGGCTCCGCAGTGGATGGCGGCCTGAAGCCACACAGTGATATTGATTTGCTGGTTACGGTGACC
GTAAGGCTTGATGAAACAACGCGGCGAGCTTTGATCAACGACCTTTTGGAAACTTCGGCTTCCCCTGGAG
AGAGCGAGATTCTCCGCGCTGTAGAAGTCACCATTGTTGTGCACGACGACATCATTCCGTGGCGTTATCC
AGCTAAGCGCGAACTGCAATTTGGAGAATGGCAGCGCAATGACATTCTTGCAGGTATCTTCGAGCCAGCC
ACGATCGACATTGATCTGGCTATCTTGCTGACAAAAGCAAGAGAACATAGCGTTGCCTTGGTAGGTCCAG
CGGCGGAGGAACTCTTTGATCCGGTTCCTGAACAGGATCTATTTGAGGCGCTAAATGAAACCTTAACGCT
ATGGAACTCGCCGCCCGACTGGGCTGGTGATGAGCGAAATGTAGTGCTTACGTTGTCCCGCATTTGGTAC
AGCGCAGTAACCGGCAAAATCGCGCCGAAGGATGTCGCTGCCGACTGGGCAATGGAGCGCCTGCCGGCCC
AGTATCAGCCCGTCATACTTGAAGCTAGACAGGCTTATCTTGGACAAGAAGAAGATCGCTTGGCCTCGCG
CGCAGATCAGTTGGAAGAATTTGTCCACTACGTGAAAGGCGAGATCACCAAGGTAGTCGGCAAATAAGAC
AATTGTCCTTTTCCGCTGCATAACCCTGCTTCGGGGTCATTATAGCGATTTTTTCGGTATATCCATCCTT
TTTCGCACGATATACAGGATTTTGCCAAAGGGTTCGTGTAGACTTTCCTTGGTGTATCCAACGGCGTCAG
CCGGGCAGGATAGGTGAAGTAGGCCCACCCGCGAGCGGGTGTTCCTTCTTCACTGTCCCTTATTCGCACC
TGGCGGTGCTCAACGGGAATCCTGCTCTGCGAGGCTGGCCGTAGGCCGGCCGATCTGAAGATCAGCAGTT
CAACCTGTTGATAGTACGTACTAAGCTCTCATGTTTCACGTACTAAGCTCTCATGTTTAACGTACTAAGC
TCTCATGTTTAACGAACTAAACCCTCATGGCTAACGTACTAAGCTCTCATGGCTAACGTACTAAGCTCTC
ATGTTTCACGTACTAAGCTCTCATGTTTGAACAATAAAATTAATATAAATCAGCAACTTAAATAGCCTCT
AAGGTTTTAAGTTTTATAAGAAAAAAAAGAATATATAAGGCTTTTAAAGCCTTTAAGGTTTAACGGTTGT
GGACAACAAGCCAGGGATGTAACGCACTGAGAAGCCCTTAGAGCCTCTCAAAGCAATTTTGAGTGACACA
GGAACACTTAACGGCTGACATGGGGCGCGCCCAGCTGTCTAGGGCGGCGGATTTGTCCTACTCAGGAGAG
CGTTCACCGACAAACAACAGATAAAACGAAAGGCCCAGTCTTTCGACTGAGCCTTTCGTTTTATTTGATG
CCT
Features (pLannotate 1.2.2; 11 found; start..end, strand, type, name):
     39..60      +  misc_feature   BioBrick prefix: BioBrick prefix for parts that do not start with "ATG"
     83..107     +  promoter       J23119(SpeI) promoter (fragment): bacterial promoter (Registry of Standard Biological Parts BBa J23119) modified to end with an SpeI site
    122..142     +  RBS            RBS: efficient ribosome binding site from bacteriophage T7 gene 10 (Olins and Rangwala, 1989)
    159..869     +  CDS            superfolder GFP: GFP variant that folds robustly even when fused to poorly folded proteins (Pédelacq et al., 2006)
    922..942     +  misc_feature   BioBrick suffix: universal suffix for all parts
    976..1070    +  terminator     lambda t0 terminator: transcription terminator from phage lambda
   1243..1299    +  CDS            GmR (fragment): gentamycin acetyltransferase; aacC1; confers resistance to gentamycin
   1306..2094    +  CDS            aadA: S3AD_ECOLX - Experimental evidence at protein level: Swiss-Prot protein existence level 1. Mediates bacterial resistance to the antibiotics streptomycin and spectinomycin. From Escherichia coli.
   2243..2351    +  oriT           oriT: incP origin of transfer
   2362..2750    +  rep_origin     R6K γ ori: γ replication origin from E. coli plasmid R6K; requires the R6K initiator protein pi for replication
   2781..2867    -  terminator     rrnB T1 terminator: Escherichia coli rrnB; transcription terminator T1 from the E. coli rrnB gene
