[The description below was written by a language model from this plasmid's Addgene catalogue record and pLannotate feature annotations shown in this document.]
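Description:
pJUMP41-2A(sfGFP) is a small (about 2.9 kb) empty-backbone bacterial vector from the Joint Universal Modular Plasmids (JUMP) platform for synthetic biology, built on a SEVA-derived backbone and designated a Level 2 vector in that hierarchical assembly scheme. It replicates from the R6K γ origin, which functions only when the R6K initiator protein pi is supplied in trans, so the plasmid is conditional and must be propagated in pir-expressing E. coli hosts such as the listed Pir1 or BW25142 strains; the record lists it as low copy. Selection is by spectinomycin through the aadA aminoglycoside adenylyltransferase gene, which also confers streptomycin resistance. A short gentamicin acetyltransferase fragment annotated just upstream of aadA is too small to be functional and probably reflects sequence associated with the resistance cassette. An incP oriT is present, allowing conjugative mobilisation into other bacteria when transfer functions are provided by a helper.

The cargo position holds an sfGFP reporter cassette rather than a gene of interest: a fragment matching the constitutive J23119 promoter, a phage T7 gene 10 ribosome binding site and the superfolder GFP coding sequence, flanked by BioBrick prefix and suffix sequences. The cassette region is insulated by the lambda t0 terminator on one side and the rrnB T1 terminator on the other. In modular cloning vectors of this kind, such a reporter usually serves as a visual dropout marker that is replaced by assembled parts, although the record itself only calls it a reporter, and it does not annotate the assembly sites. Because the origin is pir-dependent, the plasmid would not be maintained in hosts lacking pi, a property generally exploited for suicide delivery.
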