Addgene plasmid #126985: pJUMP41-2A(sfGFP)
Purpose: (Empty Backbone) Level 2 vector. sfGFP reporter. Origin R6K (pir conditional).
Depositing lab: Chris French. Depositing organization: University of Edinburgh. Publication: Joint universal modular plasmids (JUMP): a flexible vector platform for synthetic biology. Valenzuela-Ortega M, French C. Synth Biol (Oxf). 2021 Feb 2;6(1):ysab003. doi: 10.1093/synbio/ysab003. eCollection 2021. PubMed 33623824.
Backbone
  Vector backbone: pJUMP41-2A
  Backbone manufacturer: Backbone derived from SEVA.
  Vector type: Bacterial Expression, Synthetic Biology
Growth in bacteria
  Bacterial resistance: Spectinomycin, 50 μg/mL
  Growth temperature: 37°C
  Growth strain: Pir1 ; BW25142
  Copy number: Low Copy
Gene/Insert
  Gene/Insert name: None
  Mutation: None
Terms and licenses: Academic/Nonprofit Terms; Industry Terms: Not Available to Industry
Depositor comments: Please visit https://www.biorxiv.org/content/10.1101/799585v1 for bioRxiv preprint.
How to cite: pJUMP41-2A(sfGFP) was a gift from Chris French (Addgene plasmid # 126985 ; http://n2t.net/addgene:126985 ; RRID:Addgene_126985)
